Addgene plasmid #239479: p1300-dCas9-HV5
Purpose: An intermediate vector is used to assemble three gRNAs via Golden Gate cloning.
Depositing lab: Jian-Kang Zhu. Depositing organization: Southern University of Science and Technology. Publication: Versatile molecular tools enabling customizable DNA methylation editing in Arabidopsis. He L, Yao Y, You Y, Wei X, Ma Y, Yuan W, Lang Z, Zhu JK. Nat Commun. 2025 Dec 6. doi: 10.1038/s41467-025-66933-z. PubMed 41353342.
Backbone
  Vector backbone: pCAMBIA1300
  Vector type: Plant Expression, CRISPR
Growth in bacteria
  Bacterial resistance: Kanamycin, 50 μg/mL
  Growth temperature: 37°C
  Growth strain: DH5alpha
  Copy number: High Copy
Gene/Insert
  Gene/Insert name: UBQ-dCAS9
  Species: Synthetic
Terms and licenses: Academic/Nonprofit Terms; Industry Terms: Not Available to Industry
How to cite: p1300-dCas9-HV5 was a gift from Jian-Kang Zhu (Addgene plasmid # 239479 ; http://n2t.net/addgene:239479 ; RRID:Addgene_239479)
