[The description below was written by a language model from this plasmid's Addgene catalogue record and pLannotate feature annotations shown in this document.]
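Description:
p1300-dCas9-HV5 is a plant binary vector built on the pCAMBIA1300 backbone and used for CRISPR-based work in plants. It carries the usual pCAMBIA maintenance functions. A high-copy ColE1/pUC-type origin with the pBR322 bom region supports propagation in E. coli. The pVS1 origin, together with its RepA replication and StaA stability genes, allows stable maintenance in Agrobacterium. An aphA-3 kanamycin resistance gene provides bacterial selection. Nopaline-type left and right border repeats define the T-DNA that Agrobacterium transfers into plant cells. Within those borders, a hygromycin phosphotransferase gene driven by the enhanced CaMV 35S promoter and ended by the CaMV polyadenylation signal gives hygromycin selection of transformed plants.

The payload is recorded as UBQ-dCAS9, a synthetic cassette. The feature table shows a Streptococcus pyogenes Cas9 coding sequence fused at its C-terminus to the bipartite nucleoplasmin nuclear localization signal. The annotation software labels this as the Cas9 endonuclease, but the catalogue name indicates the catalytically dead form, which binds DNA under guide RNA direction without cutting. The inactivating mutations themselves are not annotated. The insert name implies a ubiquitin promoter upstream of the coding sequence, but no such promoter, no terminator for dCas9, and no gRNA scaffold or Golden Gate acceptor sites appear in the feature list. The meaning of "HV5" is also not explained in the record. Remnants of the pUC multiple cloning site and lac/lacZα region flank the cassette.

The stated purpose is as an intermediate vector into which three guide RNAs are assembled by Golden Gate cloning. The associated work concerns customizable DNA methylation editing tools in Arabidopsis.
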