Features (pLannotate 1.2.2; 21 found; start..end, strand, type, name):
    842..4942    +  CDS            Cas9: Cas9 (Csn1) endonuclease from the Streptococcus pyogenes Type II CRISPR/Cas system generates RNA-guided double strand breaks in DNA
   4943..4990    +  CDS            nucleoplasmin NLS: bipartite nuclear localization signal from nucleoplasmin
   5208..5225    -  misc_feature   MCS (fragment): pUC18/19 multiple cloning site
   5256..5278    -  protein_bind   lac operator (fragment): The lac repressor binds to the lac operator to inhibit transcription in E. coli. This inhibition can be relieved by adding lactose or isopropyl-β-D-thiogalactopyranoside (IPTG). lac repressor encoded by lacI
   5282..5312    -  promoter       lac promoter: promoter for the E. coli lac operon
   5327..5348    -  protein_bind   CAP binding site: CAP binding activates transcription in the presence of cAMP. E. coli catabolite activator protein
   5361..5449    -  CDS            lacI (fragment): lac repressor; lacI; The lac repressor binds to the lac operator to inhibit transcription in E. coli. This inhibition can be relieved by adding lactose or isopropyl-β-D-thiogalactopyranoside (IPTG).
   5539..6215    +  promoter       CaMV 35S promoter (enhanced): cauliflower mosaic virus 35S promoter with a duplicated enhancer region
   6282..7307    +  CDS            HygR: hygromycin B phosphotransferase confers resistance to hygromycin
   7348..7522    +  polyA_signal   CaMV poly(A) signal: cauliflower mosaic virus polyadenylation signal
   7600..7624    -  misc_feature   LB T-DNA repeat: left border repeat from nopaline C58 T-DNA
   8049..8843    +  CDS            KanR: aminoglycoside phosphotransferase; aphA-3; confers resistance to kanamycin
   8930..9518    +  rep_origin     ori: high-copy-number ColE1/pMB1/pBR322/pUC origin of replication
   9704..9844    -  misc_feature   bom: basis of mobility region from pBR322
   9946..9985    -  CDS            rop (fragment): Rop protein, which maintains plasmids at low copy number; rop
  10188..10382   -  rep_origin     pVS1 oriV: origin of replication for the Pseudomonas plasmid pVS1 (Heeb et al., 2000)
  10448..11521   -  CDS            pVS1 RepA: replication protein from the Pseudomonas plasmid pVS1 (Heeb et al., 2000)
  11950..12579   -  CDS            pVS1 StaA: stability protein from the Pseudomonas plasmid pVS1 (Heeb et al., 2000)
  13139..13540   -  CDS            Y4CG_SINFN (fragment): Protein inferred from homology: Swiss-Prot protein existence level 3. From Sinorhizobium fredii (strain NBRC 101917 / NGR234).
  13880..13904   -  misc_feature   RB T-DNA repeat: right border repeat from nopaline C58 T-DNA
  13970..14124   -  CDS            lacZα (fragment): LacZα fragment of β-galactosidase; lacZ fragment
>Addgene plasmid #239479 | p1300-dCas9-HV5 | addgene full sequence | sequence record 481902 | Addgene NGS Result
AAGCTTGATACGAGACCTGGCGACTCTAGAGGTCTCCACTGCCCGGGATATTTCACAAATTGAACATAGA
CTACAGAATTTTAGAAAACAAACTTTCTCTCTCTTATCTCACCTTTATCTTTTAGAGAGAAAAAGTTCGA
CTTCCGGTTGACCGGAATGTATCTTTGTTTTTTTTGTTTTGTAACATATTTCGTTTTCCGATTTAGATCG
GATCTCCTTTTCCGTTTTGTCGGACCTTCTTCCGGTTTATCCGGATCTAATAATATCCATCTTAGACTTA
GCTAAGTTTGGATCTGTTTTTTGGTTAGCTCTTGTCAATCGCCTCATCATCAGCAAGAAGGTGAAATTTT
TGACAAATAAATCTTAGAATCATGTAGTGTCTTTGGACCTTGGGAATGATAGAAACGATTTGTTATAGCT
ACTCTATGTATCAGACCCTGACCAAGATCCAACAATCTCATAGGTTTTGTGCATATGAAACCTTCGACTA
ACGAGAAGTGGTCTTTTAATGAGAGAGATATCTAAAATGTTATCTTAAAAGCCCACTCAAATCTCAAGGC
ATAAGGTAGAAATGCAAATTTGGAAAGTGGGCTGGGCCTTTTGTGGTAAAGGCCTGTAACCTAGCCCAAT
ATTAGCAAAACCCTAGACGCGTACATTGACATATATAAACCCGCCTCCTCCTTGTTTAGGGTTTCTACGT
GAGAGAGACGAAACACAAACCATGGACTATAAGGACCACGACGGAGACTACAAGGATCATGATATTGATT
ACAAAGACGATGACGATAAGATGGCCCCAAAGAAGAAGCGGAAGGTCGGTATCCACGGAGTCCCAGCAGC
CGACAAGAAGTACAGCATCGGCCTGGCAATCGGCACCAACTCTGTGGGCTGGGCCGTGATCACCGACGAG
TACAAGGTGCCCAGCAAGAAATTCAAGGTGCTGGGCAACACCGACCGGCACAGCATCAAGAAGAACCTGA
TCGGAGCCCTGCTGTTCGACAGCGGCGAAACAGCCGAGGCCACCCGGCTGAAGAGAACCGCCAGAAGAAG
ATACACCAGACGGAAGAACCGGATCTGCTATCTGCAAGAGATCTTCAGCAACGAGATGGCCAAGGTGGAC
GACAGCTTCTTCCACAGACTGGAAGAGTCCTTCCTGGTGGAAGAGGATAAGAAGCACGAGCGGCACCCCA
TCTTCGGCAACATCGTGGACGAGGTGGCCTACCACGAGAAGTACCCCACCATCTACCACCTGAGAAAGAA
ACTGGTGGACAGCACCGACAAGGCCGACCTGCGGCTGATCTATCTGGCCCTGGCCCACATGATCAAGTTC
CGGGGCCACTTCCTGATCGAGGGCGACCTGAACCCCGACAACAGCGACGTGGACAAGCTGTTCATCCAGC
TGGTGCAGACCTACAACCAGCTGTTCGAGGAAAACCCCATCAACGCCAGCGGCGTGGACGCCAAGGCCAT
CCTGTCTGCCAGACTGAGCAAGAGCAGACGGCTGGAAAATCTGATCGCCCAGCTGCCCGGCGAGAAGAAG
AATGGCCTGTTCGGAAACCTGATTGCCCTGAGCCTGGGCCTGACCCCCAACTTCAAGAGCAACTTCGACC
TGGCCGAGGATGCCAAACTGCAGCTGAGCAAGGACACCTACGACGACGACCTGGACAACCTGCTGGCCCA
GATCGGCGACCAGTACGCCGACCTGTTTCTGGCCGCCAAGAACCTGTCCGACGCCATCCTGCTGAGCGAC
ATCCTGAGAGTGAACACCGAGATCACCAAGGCCCCCCTGAGCGCCTCTATGATCAAGAGATACGACGAGC
ACCACCAGGACCTGACCCTGCTGAAAGCTCTCGTGCGGCAGCAGCTGCCTGAGAAGTACAAAGAGATTTT
CTTCGACCAGAGCAAGAACGGCTACGCCGGCTACATTGACGGCGGAGCCAGCCAGGAAGAGTTCTACAAG
TTCATCAAGCCCATCCTGGAAAAGATGGACGGCACCGAGGAACTGCTCGTGAAGCTGAACAGAGAGGACC
TGCTGCGGAAGCAGCGGACCTTCGACAACGGCAGCATCCCCCACCAGATCCACCTGGGAGAGCTGCACGC
CATTCTGCGGCGGCAGGAAGATTTTTACCCATTCCTGAAGGACAACCGGGAAAAGATCGAGAAGATCCTG
ACCTTCCGCATCCCCTACTACGTGGGCCCTCTGGCCAGGGGAAACAGCAGATTCGCCTGGATGACCAGAA
AGAGCGAGGAAACCATCACCCCCTGGAACTTCGAGGAAGTGGTGGACAAGGGCGCTTCCGCCCAGAGCTT
CATCGAGCGGATGACCAACTTCGATAAGAACCTGCCCAACGAGAAGGTGCTGCCCAAGCACAGCCTGCTG
TACGAGTACTTCACCGTGTATAACGAGCTGACCAAAGTGAAATACGTGACCGAGGGAATGAGAAAGCCCG
CCTTCCTGAGCGGCGAGCAGAAAAAGGCCATCGTGGACCTGCTGTTCAAGACCAACCGGAAAGTGACCGT
GAAGCAGCTGAAAGAGGACTACTTCAAGAAAATCGAGTGCTTCGACTCCGTGGAAATCTCCGGCGTGGAA
GATCGGTTCAACGCCTCCCTGGGCACATACCACGATCTGCTGAAAATTATCAAGGACAAGGACTTCCTGG
ACAATGAGGAAAACGAGGACATTCTGGAAGATATCGTGCTGACCCTGACACTGTTTGAGGACAGAGAGAT
GATCGAGGAACGGCTGAAAACCTATGCCCACCTGTTCGACGACAAAGTGATGAAGCAGCTGAAGCGGCGG
AGATACACCGGCTGGGGCAGGCTGAGCCGGAAGCTGATCAACGGCATCCGGGACAAGCAGTCCGGCAAGA
CAATCCTGGATTTCCTGAAGTCCGACGGCTTCGCCAACAGAAACTTCATGCAGCTGATCCACGACGACAG
CCTGACCTTTAAAGAGGACATCCAGAAAGCCCAGGTGTCCGGCCAGGGCGATAGCCTGCACGAGCACATT
GCCAATCTGGCCGGCAGCCCCGCCATTAAGAAGGGCATCCTGCAGACAGTGAAGGTGGTGGACGAGCTCG
TGAAAGTGATGGGCCGGCACAAGCCCGAGAACATCGTGATCGAAATGGCCAGAGAGAACCAGACCACCCA
GAAGGGACAGAAGAACAGCCGCGAGAGAATGAAGCGGATCGAAGAGGGCATCAAAGAGCTGGGCAGCCAG
ATCCTGAAAGAACACCCCGTGGAAAACACCCAGCTGCAGAACGAGAAGCTGTACCTGTACTACCTGCAGA
ATGGGCGGGATATGTACGTGGACCAGGAACTGGACATCAACCGGCTGTCCGACTACGATGTGGACGCCAT
CGTGCCTCAGAGCTTTCTGAAGGACGACTCCATCGACAACAAGGTGCTGACCAGAAGCGACAAGAACCGG
GGCAAGAGCGACAACGTGCCCTCCGAAGAGGTCGTGAAGAAGATGAAGAACTACTGGCGGCAGCTGCTGA
ACGCCAAGCTGATTACCCAGAGAAAGTTCGACAATCTGACCAAGGCCGAGAGAGGCGGCCTGAGCGAACT
GGATAAGGCCGGCTTCATCAAGAGACAGCTGGTGGAAACCCGGCAGATCACAAAGCACGTGGCACAGATC
CTGGACTCCCGGATGAACACTAAGTACGACGAGAATGACAAGCTGATCCGGGAAGTGAAAGTGATCACCC
TGAAGTCCAAGCTGGTGTCCGATTTCCGGAAGGATTTCCAGTTTTACAAAGTGCGCGAGATCAACAACTA
CCACCACGCCCACGACGCCTACCTGAACGCCGTCGTGGGAACCGCCCTGATCAAAAAGTACCCTAAGCTG
GAAAGCGAGTTCGTGTACGGCGACTACAAGGTGTACGACGTGCGGAAGATGATCGCCAAGAGCGAGCAGG
AAATCGGCAAGGCTACCGCCAAGTACTTCTTCTACAGCAACATCATGAACTTTTTCAAGACCGAGATTAC
CCTGGCCAACGGCGAGATCCGGAAGCGGCCTCTGATCGAGACAAACGGCGAAACCGGGGAGATCGTGTGG
GATAAGGGCCGGGATTTTGCCACCGTGCGGAAAGTGCTGAGCATGCCCCAAGTGAATATCGTGAAAAAGA
CCGAGGTGCAGACAGGCGGCTTCAGCAAAGAGTCTATCCTGCCCAAGAGGAACAGCGATAAGCTGATCGC
CAGAAAGAAGGACTGGGACCCTAAGAAGTACGGCGGCTTCGACAGCCCCACCGTGGCCTATTCTGTGCTG
GTGGTGGCCAAAGTGGAAAAGGGCAAGTCCAAGAAACTGAAGAGTGTGAAAGAGCTGCTGGGGATCACCA
TCATGGAAAGAAGCAGCTTCGAGAAGAATCCCATCGACTTTCTGGAAGCCAAGGGCTACAAAGAAGTGAA
AAAGGACCTGATCATCAAGCTGCCTAAGTACTCCCTGTTCGAGCTGGAAAACGGCCGGAAGAGAATGCTG
GCCTCTGCCGGCGAACTGCAGAAGGGAAACGAACTGGCCCTGCCCTCCAAATATGTGAACTTCCTGTACC
TGGCCAGCCACTATGAGAAGCTGAAGGGCTCCCCCGAGGATAATGAGCAGAAACAGCTGTTTGTGGAACA
GCACAAGCACTACCTGGACGAGATCATCGAGCAGATCAGCGAGTTCTCCAAGAGAGTGATCCTGGCCGAC
GCTAATCTGGACAAAGTGCTGTCCGCCTACAACAAGCACCGGGATAAGCCCATCAGAGAGCAGGCCGAGA
ATATCATCCACCTGTTTACCCTGACCAATCTGGGAGCCCCTGCCGCCTTCAAGTACTTTGACACCACCAT
CGACCGGAAGAGGTACACCAGCACCAAAGAGGTGCTGGACGCCACCCTGATCCACCAGAGCATCACCGGC
CTGTACGAGACACGGATCGACCTGTCTCAGCTGGGAGGCGACAAAAGGCCGGCGGCCACGAAAAAGGCCG
GCCAGGCAAAAAAGAAAAAGTAAGGATCCAGAGACTCTTATCAAGAATCCCATCTCTTGCTTGCTTTTTT
TTGTTGCTTCCCTTTGATAGGGTTTGTTTTTCTTGTTTCAGTGACTTTCTATGTTAAAAGATAATGTCAG
TAAAAGGATTTGGTTTTCTATTATTCTGAATCGATTACGGAAGATTCTTGCTTAATTCCAATCTATACAA
GTATCGTGAAATAATGACCGTTTATGTGGTACCGAGCTCGAATTCGTAATCATGTCATAGCTGTTTCCTG
TGTGAAATTGTTATCCGCTCACAATTCCACACAACATACGAGCCGGAAGCATAAAGTGTAAAGCCTGGGG
TGCCTAATGAGTGAGCTAACTCACATTAATTGCGTTGCGCTCACTGCCCGCTTTCCAGTCGGGAAACCTG
TCGTGCCAGCTGCATTAATGAATCGGCCAACGCGCGGGGAGAGGCGGTTTGCGTATTGGCTAGAGCAGCT
TGCCAACATGGTGGAGCACGACACTCTCGTCTACTCCAAGAATATCAAAGATACAGTCTCAGAAGACCAA
AGGGCTATTGAGACTTTTCAACAAAGGGTAATATCGGGAAACCTCCTCGGATTCCATTGCCCAGCTATCT
GTCACTTCATCAAAAGGACAGTAGAAAAGGAAGGTGGCACCTACAAATGCCATCATTGCGATAAAGGAAA
GGCTATCGTTCAAGATGCCTCTGCCGACAGTGGTCCCAAAGATGGACCCCCACCCACGAGGAGCATCGTG
GAAAAAGAAGACGTTCCAACCACGTCTTCAAAGCAAGTGGATTGATGTGAACATGGTGGAGCACGACACT
CTCGTCTACTCCAAGAATATCAAAGATACAGTCTCAGAAGACCAAAGGGCTATTGAGACTTTTCAACAAA
GGGTAATATCGGGAAACCTCCTCGGATTCCATTGCCCAGCTATCTGTCACTTCATCAAAAGGACAGTAGA
AAAGGAAGGTGGCACCTACAAATGCCATCATTGCGATAAAGGAAAGGCTATCGTTCAAGATGCCTCTGCC
GACAGTGGTCCCAAAGATGGACCCCCACCCACGAGGAGCATCGTGGAAAAAGAAGACGTTCCAACCACGT
CTTCAAAGCAAGTGGATTGATGTGATATCTCCACTGACGTAAGGGATGACGCACAATCCCACTATCCTTC
GCAAGACCCTTCCTCTATATAAGGAAGTTCATTTCATTTGGAGAGGACACGCTGAAATCACCAGTCTCTC
TCTACAAATCTATCTCTCTCGAGCTTTCGCAGATCCGGGGGGCAATGAGATATGAAAAAGCCTGAACTCA
CCGCGACGTCTGTCGAGAAGTTTCTGATCGAAAAGTTCGACAGCGTCTCCGACCTGATGCAGCTCTCGGA
GGGCGAAGAATCTCGTGCTTTCAGCTTCGATGTAGGAGGGCGTGGATATGTCCTGCGGGTAAATAGCTGC
GCCGATGGTTTCTACAAAGATCGTTATGTTTATCGGCACTTTGCATCGGCCGCGCTCCCGATTCCGGAAG
TGCTTGACATTGGGGAGTTTAGCGAGAGCCTGACCTATTGCATCTCCCGCCGTTCACAGGGTGTCACGTT
GCAAGACCTGCCTGAAACCGAACTGCCCGCTGTTCTACAACCGGTCGCGGAGGCTATGGATGCGATCGCT
GCGGCCGATCTTAGCCAGACGAGCGGGTTCGGCCCATTCGGACCGCAAGGAATCGGTCAATACACTACAT
GGCGTGATTTCATATGCGCGATTGCTGATCCCCATGTGTATCACTGGCAAACTGTGATGGACGACACCGT
CAGTGCGTCCGTCGCGCAGGCTCTCGATGATCTGATGCTTTGGGCCGAGGACTGCCCCGAAGTCCGGCAC
CTCGTGCACGCGGATTTCGGCTCCAACAATGTCCTGACGGACAATGGCCGCATAACAGCGGTCATTGACT
GGAGCGAGGCGATGTTCGGGGATTCCCAATACGAGGTCGCCAACATCTTCTTCTGGAGGCCGTGGTTGGC
TTGTATGGAGCAGCAGACGCGCTACTTCGAGCGGAGGCATCCGGAGCTTGCAGGATCGCCACGACTCCGG
GCGTATATGCTCCGCATTGGTCTTGACCAACTCTATCAGAGCTTGGTTGACGGCAATTTCGATGATGCAG
CTTGGGCGCAGGGTCGATGCGACGCAATCGTCCGATCCGGAGCCGGGACTGTCGGGCGTACACAAATCGC
CCGCAGAAGCGCGGCCGTCTGGACCGATGGCTGTGTAGAAGTACTCGCCGATAGTGGAAACCGACGCCCC
AGCACTCGTCCGAGGGCAAAGAAATAGAGTAGATGCCGACCGGGATCTGTCGATCGACAAGCTCGAGTTT
CTCCATAATAATGTGTGAGTAGTTCCCAGATAAGGGAATTAGGGTTCCTATAGGGTTTCGCTCATGTGTT
GAGCATATAAGAAACCCTTAGTATGTATTTGTATTTGTAAAATACTTCTATCAATAAAATTTCTAATTCC
TAAAACCAAAATCCAGTACTAAAATCCAGATCCCCCGAATTAATTCGGCGTTAATTCAGTACATTAAAAA
CGTCCGCAATGTGTTATTAAGTTGTCTAAGCGTCAATTTGTTTACACCACAATATATCCTGCCACCAGCC
AGCCAACAGCTCCCCGACCGGCAGCTCGGCACAAAATCACCACTCGATACAGGCAGCCCATCAGTCCGGG
ACGGCGTCAGCGGGAGAGCCGTTGTAAGGCGGCAGACTTTGCTCATGTTACCGATGCTATTCGGAAGAAC
GGCAACTAAGCTGCCGGGTTTGAAACACGGATGATCTCGCGGAGGGTAGCATGTTGATTGTAACGATGAC
AGAGCGTTGCTGCCTGTGATCACCGCGGTTTCAAAATCGGCTCCGTCGATACTATGTTATACGCCAACTT
TGAAAACAACTTTGAAAAAGCTGTTTTCTGGTATTTAAGGTTTTAGAATGCAAGGAACAGTGAATTGGAG
TTCGTCTTGTTATAATTAGCTTCTTGGGGTATCTTTAAATACTGTAGAAAAGAGGAAGGAAATAATAAAT
GGCTAAAATGAGAATATCACCGGAATTGAAAAAACTGATCGAAAAATACCGCTGCGTAAAAGATACGGAA
GGAATGTCTCCTGCTAAGGTATATAAGCTGGTGGGAGAAAATGAAAACCTATATTTAAAAATGACGGACA
GCCGGTATAAAGGGACCACCTATGATGTGGAACGGGAAAAGGACATGATGCTATGGCTGGAAGGAAAGCT
GCCTGTTCCAAAGGTCCTGCACTTTGAACGGCATGATGGCTGGAGCAATCTGCTCATGAGTGAGGCCGAT
GGCGTCCTTTGCTCGGAAGAGTATGAAGATGAACAAAGCCCTGAAAAGATTATCGAGCTGTATGCGGAGT
GCATCAGGCTCTTTCACTCCATCGACATATCGGATTGTCCCTATACGAATAGCTTAGACAGCCGCTTAGC
CGAATTGGATTACTTACTGAATAACGATCTGGCCGATGTGGATTGCGAAAACTGGGAAGAAGACACTCCA
TTTAAAGATCCGCGCGAGCTGTATGATTTTTTAAAGACGGAAAAGCCCGAAGAGGAACTTGTCTTTTCCC
ACGGCGACCTGGGAGACAGCAACATCTTTGTGAAAGATGGCAAAGTAAGTGGCTTTATTGATCTTGGGAG
AAGCGGCAGGGCGGACAAGTGGTATGACATTGCCTTCTGCGTCCGGTCGATCAGGGAGGATATCGGGGAA
GAACAGTATGTCGAGCTATTTTTTGACTTACTGGGGATCAAGCCTGATTGGGAGAAAATAAAATATTATA
TTTTACTGGATGAATTGTTTTAGTACCTAGAATGCATGACCAAAATCCCTTAACGTGAGTTTTCGTTCCA
CTGAGCGTCAGACCCCGTAGAAAAGATCAAAGGATCTTCTTGAGATCCTTTTTTTCTGCGCGTAATCTGC
TGCTTGCAAACAAAAAAACCACCGCTACCAGCGGTGGTTTGTTTGCCGGATCAAGAGCTACCAACTCTTT
TTCCGAAGGTAACTGGCTTCAGCAGAGCGCAGATACCAAATACTGTCCTTCTAGTGTAGCCGTAGTTAGG
CCACCACTTCAAGAACTCTGTAGCACCGCCTACATACCTCGCTCTGCTAATCCTGTTACCAGTGGCTGCT
GCCAGTGGCGATAAGTCGTGTCTTACCGGGTTGGACTCAAGACGATAGTTACCGGATAAGGCGCAGCGGT
CGGGCTGAACGGGGGGTTCGTGCACACAGCCCAGCTTGGAGCGAACGACCTACACCGAACTGAGATACCT
ACAGCGTGAGCTATGAGAAAGCGCCACGCTTCCCGAAGGGAGAAAGGCGGACAGGTATCCGGTAAGCGGC
AGGGTCGGAACAGGAGAGCGCACGAGGGAGCTTCCAGGGGGAAACGCCTGGTATCTTTATAGTCCTGTCG
GGTTTCGCCACCTCTGACTTGAGCGTCGATTTTTGTGATGCTCGTCAGGGGGGCGGAGCCTATGGAAAAA
CGCCAGCAACGCGGCCTTTTTACGGTTCCTGGCCTTTTGCTGGCCTTTTGCTCACATGTTCTTTCCTGCG
TTATCCCCTGATTCTGTGGATAACCGTATTACCGCCTTTGAGTGAGCTGATACCGCTCGCCGCAGCCGAA
CGACCGAGCGCAGCGAGTCAGTGAGCGAGGAAGCGGAAGAGCGCCTGATGCGGTATTTTCTCCTTACGCA
TCTGTGCGGTATTTCACACCGCATATGGTGCACTCTCAGTACAATCTGCTCTGATGCCGCATAGTTAAGC
CAGTATACACTCCGCTATCGCTACGTGACTGGGTCATGGCTGCGCCCCGACACCCGCCAACACCCGCTGA
CGCGCCCTGACGGGCTTGTCTGCTCCCGGCATCCGCTTACAGACAAGCTGTGACCGTCTCCGGGAGCTGC
ATGTGTCAGAGGTTTTCACCGTCATCACCGAAACGCGCGAGGCAGGGTGCCTTGATGTGGGCGCCGGCGG
TCGAGTGGCGACGGCGCGGCTTGTCCGCGCCCTGGTAGATTGCCTGGCCGTAGGCCAGCCATTTTTGAGC
GGCCAGCGGCCGCGATAGGCCGACGCGAAGCGGCGGGGCGTAGGGAGCGCAGCGACCGAAGGGTAGGCGC
TTTTTGCAGCTCTTCGGCTGTGCGCTGGCCAGACAGTTATGCACAGGCCAGGCGGGTTTTAAGAGTTTTA
ATAAGTTTTAAAGAGTTTTAGGCGGAAAAATCGCCTTTTTTCTCTTTTATATCAGTCACTTACATGTGTG
ACCGGTTCCCAATGTACGGCTTTGGGTTCCCAATGTACGGGTTCCGGTTCCCAATGTACGGCTTTGGGTT
CCCAATGTACGTGCTATCCACAGGAAAGAGTCCTTTTCGACCTTTTTCCCCTGCTAGGGCAATTTGCCCT
AGCATCTGCTCCGTACATTAGGAACCGGCGGATGCTTCGCCCTCGATCAGGTTGCGGTAGCGCATGACTA
GGATCGGGCCAGCCTGCCCCGCCTCCTCCTTCAAATCGTACTCCGGCAGGTCATTTGACCCGATCAGCTT
GCGCACGGTGAAACAGAACTTCTTGAACTCTCCGGCGCTGCCACTGCGTTCGTAGATCGTCTTGAACAAC
CATCTGGCTTCTGCCTTGCCTGCGGCGCGGCGTGCCAGGCGGTAGAGAAAACGGCCGATGCCGGGATCGA
TCAAAAAGTAATCGGGGTGAACCGTCAGCACGTCCGGGTTCTTGCCTTCTGTGATCTCGCGGTACATCCA
ATCAGCTAGCTCGATCTCGATGTACTCCGGCCGCCCGGTTTCGCTCTTTACGATCTTGTAGCGGCTAATC
AAGGCTTCACCCTCGGATACCGTCACCAGGCGGCCGTTCTTGGCCTTCTTCGTACGCTGCATGGCAACGT
GCGTGGTGTTTAACCGAATGCAGGTTTCTACCAGGTCGTCTTTCTGCTTTCCGCCATCGGCTCGCCGGCA
GAACTTGAGTACGTCCGCAACGTGTGGACGGAACACGCGGCCGGGCTTGTCTCCCTTCCCTTCCCGGTAT
CGGTTCATGGATTCGGTTAGATGGGAAACCGCCATCAGTACCAGGTCGTAATCCCACACACTGGCCATGC
CGGCCGGCCCTGCGGAAACCTCTACGTGCCCGTCTGGAAGCTCGTAGCGGATCACCTCGCCAGCTCGTCG
GTCACGCTTCGACAGACGGAAAACGGCCACGTCCATGATGCTGCGACTATCGCGGGTGCCCACGTCATAG
AGCATCGGAACGAAAAAATCTGGTTGCTCGTCGCCCTTGGGCGGCTTCCTAATCGACGGCGCACCGGCTG
CCGGCGGTTGCCGGGATTCTTTGCGGATTCGATCAGCGGCCGCTTGCCACGATTCACCGGGGCGTGCTTC
TGCCTCGATGCGTTGCCGCTGGGCGGCCTGCGCGGCCTTCAACTTCTCCACCAGGTCATCACCCAGCGCC
GCGCCGATTTGTACCGGGCCGGATGGTTTGCGACCGCTCACGCCGATTCCTCGGGCTTGGGGGTTCCAGT
GCCATTGCAGGGCCGGCAGGCAACCCAGCCGCTTACGCCTGGCCAACCGCCCGTTCCTCCACACATGGGG
CATTCCACGGCGTCGGTGCCTGGTTGTTCTTGATTTTCCATGCCGCCTCCTTTAGCCGCTAAAATTCATC
TACTCATTTATTCATTTGCTCATTTACTCTGGTAGCTGCGCGATGTATTCAGATAGCAGCTCGGTAATGG
TCTTGCCTTGGCGTACCGCGTACATCTTCAGCTTGGTGTGATCCTCCGCCGGCAACTGAAAGTTGACCCG
CTTCATGGCTGGCGTGTCTGCCAGGCTGGCCAACGTTGCAGCCTTGCTGCTGCGTGCGCTCGGACGGCCG
GCACTTAGCGTGTTTGTGCTTTTGCTCATTTTCTCTTTACCTCATTAACTCAAATGAGTTTTGATTTAAT
TTCAGCGGCCAGCGCCTGGACCTCGCGGGCAGCGTCGCCCTCGGGTTCTGATTCAAGAACGGTTGTGCCG
GCGGCGGCAGTGCCTGGGTAGCTCACGCGCTGCGTGATACGGGACTCAAGAATGGGCAGCTCGTACCCGG
CCAGCGCCTCGGCAACCTCACCGCCGATGCGCGTGCCTTTGATCGCCCGCGACACGACAAAGGCCGCTTG
TAGCCTTCCATCCGTGACCTCAATGCGCTGCTTAACCAGCTCCACCAGGTCGGCGGTGGCCCATATGTCG
TAAGGGCTTGGCTGCACCGGAATCAGCACGAAGTCGGCTGCCTTGATCGCGGACACAGCCAAGTCCGCCG
CCTGGGGCGCTCCGTCGATCACTACGAAGTCGCGCCGGCCGATGGCCTTCACGTCGCGGTCAATCGTCGG
GCGGTCGATGCCGACAACGGTTAGCGGTTGATCTTCCCGCACGGCCGCCCAATCGCGGGCACTGCCCTGG
GGATCGGAATCGACTAACAGAACATCGGCCCCGGCGAGTTGCAGGGCGCGGGCTAGATGGGTTGCGATGG
TCGTCTTGCCTGACCCGCCTTTCTGGTTAAGTACAGCGATAACCTTCATGCGTTCCCCTTGCGTATTTGT
TTATTTACTCATCGCATCATATACGCAGCGACCGCATGACGCAAGCTGTTTTACTCAAATACACATCACC
TTTTTAGACGGCGGCGCTCGGTTTCTTCAGCGGCCAAGCTGGCCGGCCAGGCCGCCAGCTTGGCATCAGA
CAAACCGGCCAGGATTTCATGCAGCCGCACGGTTGAGACGTGCGCGGGCGGCTCGAACACGTACCCGGCC
GCGATCATCTCCGCCTCGATCTCTTCGGTAATGAAAAACGGTTCGTCCTGGCCGTCCTGGTGCGGTTTCA
TGCTTGTTCCTCTTGGCGTTCATTCTCGGCGGCCGCCAGGGCGTCGGCCTCGGTCAATGCGTCCTCACGG
AAGGCACCGCGCCGCCTGGCCTCGGTGGGCGTCACTTCCTCGCTGCGCTCAAGTGCGCGGTACAGGGTCG
AGCGATGCACGCCAAGCAGTGCAGCCGCCTCTTTCACGGTGCGGCCTTCCTGGTCGATCAGCTCGCGGGC
GTGCGCGATCTGTGCCGGGGTGAGGGTAGGGCGGGGGCCAAACTTCACGCCTCGGGCCTTGGCGGCCTCG
CGCCCGCTCCGGGTGCGGTCGATGATTAGGGAACGCTCGAACTCGGCAATGCCGGCGAACACGGTCAACA
CCATGCGGCCGGCCGGCGTGGTGGTGTCGGCCCACGGCTCTGCCAGGCTACGCAGGCCCGCGCCGGCCTC
CTGGATGCGCTCGGCAATGTCCAGTAGGTCGCGGGTGCTGCGGGCCAGGCGGTCTAGCCTGGTCACTGTC
ACAACGTCGCCAGGGCGTAGGTGGTCAAGCATCCTGGCCAGCTCCGGGCGGTCGCGCCTGGTGCCGGTGA
TCTTCTCGGAAAACAGCTTGGTGCAGCCGGCCGCGTGCAGTTCGGCCCGTTGGTTGGTCAAGTCCTGGTC
GTCGGTGCTGACGCGGGCATAGCCCAGCAGGCCAGCGGCGGCGCTCTTGTTCATGGCGTAATGTCTCCGG
TTCTAGTCGCAAGTATTCTACTTTATGCGACTAAAACACGCGACAAGAAAACGCCAGGAAAAGGGCAGGG
CGGCAGCCTGTCGCGTAACTTAGGACTTGTGCGACATGTCGTTTTCAGAAGACGGCTGCACTGAACGTCA
GAAGCCGACTGCACTATAGCAGCGGAGGGGTTGGATCAAAGTACTTTGATCCCGAGGGGAACCCTGTGGT
TGGCATGCACATACAAATGGACGAACGGATAAACCTTTTCACGCCCTTTTAAATATCCGATTATTCTAAT
AAACGCTCTTTTCTCTTAGGTTTACCCGCCAATATATCCTGTCAAACACTGATAGTTTAAACTGAAGGCG
GGAAACGACAATCTGATCCAAGCTCAAGCTGCTCTAGCATTCGCCATTCAGGCTGCGCAACTGTTGGGAA
GGGCGATCGGTGCGGGCCTCTTCGCTATTACGCCAGCTGGCGAAAGGGGGATGTGCTGCAAGGCGATTAA
GTTGGGTAACGCCAGGGTTTTCCCAGTCACGACGTTGTAAAACGACGGCCAGTGCC
